Addgene plasmid #43961: pENTR eGFPCreERT2 L1-R5
Depositing lab: Peter Hohenstein. Depositing organization: University of Edinburgh. Publication: A universal vector for high-efficiency multi-fragment recombineering of BACs and knock-in constructs. Dolt KS, Lawrence ML, Miller-Hodges E, Slight J, Thornburn A, Devenney PS, Hohenstein P. PLoS One. 2013 Apr 29;8(4):e62054. doi: 10.1371/journal.pone.0062054. Print 2013. PubMed 23637962.
Backbone
  Vector backbone: pDONR221-P1P5r
  Backbone manufacturer: Invitrogen
  Backbone size w/o insert (bp): 2612
  Total vector size (bp): 5366
  Vector type: Multisite Gateway ENTR clone
Growth in bacteria
  Bacterial resistance: Kanamycin, 50 μg/mL
  Growth temperature: 37°C
  Growth strain: DH5alpha
  Copy number: High Copy
Gene/Insert
  Gene/Insert name: eGFP-CreERT2 (alt names: CreERT2-eGFP; GFP-CreERT2)
  Insert size (bp): 2754
  Cloning method: Gateway Cloning
  Sequencing primers: 5′ M13F; 3′ M13R
Resource information
  A portion of this plasmid was derived from a plasmid made by: Dr. Akio Kobayashi
Terms and licenses: Academic/Nonprofit Terms; Industry Terms: Not Available to Industry
How to cite: pENTR eGFPCreERT2 L1-R5 was a gift from Peter Hohenstein (Addgene plasmid # 43961 ; http://n2t.net/addgene:43961 ; RRID:Addgene_43961)
