[The description below was written by a language model from this plasmid's Addgene catalogue record and pLannotate feature annotations shown in this document.]
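Description:
pENTR eGFPCreERT2 L1-R5 is a MultiSite Gateway entry clone built on the Invitrogen pDONR221-P1P5r backbone, giving a plasmid of 5,366 bp. It is a bacterial shuttle intermediate rather than an expression vector. It replicates in E. coli from a high-copy ColE1/pUC-type origin and is selected with kanamycin through an aph(3')-Ia resistance gene. The backbone also carries rrnB T1 and T2 transcription terminators upstream of the cloning site, which insulate the insert from read-through transcription. Small lacI and lacZα remnants and a T7 promoter are also annotated as backbone features.

The 2,754 bp insert is an eGFP-CreERT2 cassette flanked by attL1 on the 5′ side and attR5 on the 3′ side. The annotated order is EGFP, then a Cre recombinase coding region, then the ERT2 mutated ligand-binding domain of the human estrogen receptor, all on the same strand. The ERT2 domain makes Cre activity dependent on tamoxifen-type ligands, so the fusion allows inducible loxP recombination, while EGFP marks expressing cells by fluorescence. No eukaryotic promoter or polyadenylation signal is annotated within the att-flanked region, so expression depends on the context into which the cassette is placed.

The L1-R5 site combination makes this the first-position module in a multi-fragment LR reaction, where it is joined to a second entry clone carrying compatible attL5 and attL2 sites and assembled into a destination vector. According to the associated publication, the intended use is multi-fragment recombineering of BACs and the construction of knock-in targeting constructs.
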