Features (pLannotate 1.2.2; 12 found; start..end, strand, type, name):
    172..190     -  promoter       T7 promoter: promoter for bacteriophage T7 RNA polymerase
    324..1133    +  CDS            KanR: aminoglycoside phosphotransferase; aph(3')-Ia; confers resistance to kanamycin in bacteria or G418 (Geneticin®) in eukaryotes
   1280..1868    +  rep_origin     ori: high-copy-number ColE1/pMB1/pBR322/pUC origin of replication
   2051..2143    +  CDS            lacI (fragment): lac repressor; lacI; The lac repressor binds to the lac operator to inhibit transcription in E. coli. This inhibition can be relieved by adding lactose or isopropyl-β-D-thiogalactopyranoside (IPTG).
   2198..2225    -  terminator     rrnB T2 terminator: transcription terminator T2 from the E. coli rrnB gene
   2357..2400    +  terminator     rrnB T1 terminator: Escherichia coli rrnB; transcription terminator T1 from the E. coli rrnB gene
   2447..2483    -  CDS            lacZα (fragment): LacZα fragment of β-galactosidase; lacZ fragment
   2499..2598    +  protein_bind   attL1: mutant version of attL; recombination site for the Gateway® LR reaction LR Clonase™
   2604..3320    +  CDS            EGFP: EGFP is a basic (constitutively fluorescent) green fluorescent protein published in 1996, derived from Aequorea victoria. It is reported to be a rapidly-maturing weak dimer with moderate acid sensitivity.
   3379..4403    +  CDS            Cre (fragment): site-specific recombinase Cre is a site-specific recombinase from bacteriophage P1. Recombination occurs at loxP sequences.
   4416..5351    +  CDS            ERT2: mutated ligand-binding domain of the human estrogen receptor (Feil et al., 1997)
   5359..116     +  protein_bind   attR5 (across the origin): mutant version of attR; recombination site for the Gateway® LR reaction LR Clonase™
>Addgene plasmid #43961 | pENTR eGFPCreERT2 L1-R5 | depositor full sequence | sequence record 60187 | predicted sequence
TATACAAAAGTTGAACGAGAAACGTAAAATGATATAAATATCAATATATTAAATTAGATTTTGCATAAAA
AACAGACTACATAATACTGTAAAACACAACATATCCAGTCACTATGAATCAACTACTTAGATGGTATTAG
TGACCTGTACTGCAGGGCGGCCGCGATATCCCCTATAGTGAGTCGTATTACATGGTCATAGCTGTTTCCT
GGCAGCTCTGGCCCGTGTCTCAAAATCTCTGATGTTACATTGCACAAGATAAAAATATATCATCATGAAC
AATAAAACTGTCTGCTTACATAAACAGTAATACAAGGGGTGTTATGAGCCATATTCAACGGGAAACGTCG
AGGCCGCGATTAAATTCCAACATGGATGCTGATTTATATGGGTATAAATGGGCTCGCGATAATGTCGGGC
AATCAGGTGCGACAATCTATCGCTTGTATGGGAAGCCCGATGCGCCAGAGTTGTTTCTGAAACATGGCAA
AGGTAGCGTTGCCAATGATGTTACAGATGAGATGGTCAGACTAAACTGGCTGACGGAATTTATGCCTCTT
CCGACCATCAAGCATTTTATCCGTACTCCTGATGATGCATGGTTACTCACCACTGCGATCCCCGGAAAAA
CAGCATTCCAGGTATTAGAAGAATATCCTGATTCAGGTGAAAATATTGTTGATGCGCTGGCAGTGTTCCT
GCGCCGGTTGCATTCGATTCCTGTTTGTAATTGTCCTTTTAACAGCGATCGCGTATTTCGTCTCGCTCAG
GCGCAATCACGAATGAATAACGGTTTGGTTGATGCGAGTGATTTTGATGACGAGCGTAATGGCTGGCCTG
TTGAACAAGTCTGGAAAGAAATGCATAAACTTTTGCCATTCTCACCGGATTCAGTCGTCACTCATGGTGA
TTTCTCACTTGATAACCTTATTTTTGACGAGGGGAAATTAATAGGTTGTATTGATGTTGGACGAGTCGGA
ATCGCAGACCGATACCAGGATCTTGCCATCCTATGGAACTGCCTCGGTGAGTTTTCTCCTTCATTACAGA
AACGGCTTTTTCAAAAATATGGTATTGATAATCCTGATATGAATAAATTGCAGTTTCATTTGATGCTCGA
TGAGTTTTTCTAATCAGAATTGGTTAATTGGTTGTAACACTGGCAGAGCATTACGCTGACTTGACGGGAC
GGCGCAAGCTCATGACCAAAATCCCTTAACGTGAGTTACGCGTCGTTCCACTGAGCGTCAGACCCCGTAG
AAAAGATCAAAGGATCTTCTTGAGATCCTTTTTTTCTGCGCGTAATCTGCTGCTTGCAAACAAAAAAACC
ACCGCTACCAGCGGTGGTTTGTTTGCCGGATCAAGAGCTACCAACTCTTTTTCCGAAGGTAACTGGCTTC
AGCAGAGCGCAGATACCAAATACTGTTCTTCTAGTGTAGCCGTAGTTAGGCCACCACTTCAAGAACTCTG
TAGCACCGCCTACATACCTCGCTCTGCTAATCCTGTTACCAGTGGCTGCTGCCAGTGGCGATAAGTCGTG
TCTTACCGGGTTGGACTCAAGACGATAGTTACCGGATAAGGCGCAGCGGTCGGGCTGAACGGGGGGTTCG
TGCACACAGCCCAGCTTGGAGCGAACGACCTACACCGAACTGAGATACCTACAGCGTGAGCTATGAGAAA
GCGCCACGCTTCCCGAAGGGAGAAAGGCGGACAGGTATCCGGTAAGCGGCAGGGTCGGAACAGGAGAGCG
CACGAGGGAGCTTCCAGGGGGAAACGCCTGGTATCTTTATAGTCCTGTCGGGTTTCGCCACCTCTGACTT
GAGCGTCGATTTTTGTGATGCTCGTCAGGGGGGCGGAGCCTATGGAAAAACGCCAGCAACGCGGCCTTTT
TACGGTTCCTGGCCTTTTGCTGGCCTTTTGCTCACATGTTCTTTCCTGCGTTATCCCCTGATTCTGTGGA
TAACCGTATTACCGCCTTTGAGTGAGCTGATACCGCTCGCCGCAGCCGAACGACCGAGCGCAGCGAGTCA
GTGAGCGAGGAAGCGGAAGAGCGCCCAATACGCAAACCGCCTCTCCCCGCGCGTTGGCCGATTCATTAAT
GCAGCTGGCACGACAGGTTTCCCGACTGGAAAGCGGGCAGTGAGCGCAACGCAATTAATACGCGTACCGC
TAGCCAGGAAGAGTTTGTAGAAACGCAAAAAGGCCATCCGTCAGGATGGCCTTCTGCTTAGTTTGATGCC
TGGCAGTTTATGGCGGGCGTCCTGCCCGCCACCCTCCGGGCCGTTGCTTCACAACGTTCAAATCCGCTCC
CGGCGGATTTGTCCTACTCAGGAGAGCGTTCACCGACAAACAACAGATAAAACGAAAGGCCCAGTCTTCC
GACTGAGCCTTTCGTTTTATTTGATGCCTGGCAGTTCCCTACTCTCGCGTTAACGCTAGCATGGATGTTT
TCCCAGTCACGACGTTGTAAAACGACGGCCAGTCTTAAGCTCGGGCCCCAAATAATGATTTTATTTTGAC
TGATAGTGACCTGTTCGTTGCAACAAATTGATGAGCAATGCTTTTTTATAATGCCAACTTTGTACAAAAA
AGCAGGCTTAACCATGGTGAGCAAGGGCGAGGAGCTGTTCACCGGGGTGGTGCCCATCCTGGTCGAGCTG
GACGGCGACGTAAACGGCCACAAGTTCAGCGTGTCCGGCGAGGGCGAGGGCGATGCCACCTACGGCAAGC
TGACCCTGAAGTTCATCTGCACCACCGGCAAGCTGCCCGTGCCCTGGCCCACCCTCGTGACCACCCTGAC
CTACGGCGTGCAGTGCTTCAGCCGCTACCCCGACCACATGAAGCAGCACGACTTCTTCAAGTCCGCCATG
CCCGAAGGCTACGTCCAGGAGCGCACCATCTTCTTCAAGGACGACGGCAACTACAAGACCCGCGCCGAGG
TGAAGTTCGAGGGCGACACCCTGGTGAACCGCATCGAGCTGAAGGGCATCGACTTCAAGGAGGACGGCAA
CATCCTGGGGCACAAGCTGGAGTACAACTACAACAGCCACAACGTCTATATCATGGCCGACAAGCAGAAG
AACGGCATCAAGGTGAACTTCAAGATCCGCCACAACATCGAGGACGGCAGCGTGCAGCTCGCCGACCACT
ACCAGCAGAACACCCCCATCGGCGACGGCCCCGTGCTGCTGCCCGACAACCACTACCTGAGCACCCAGTC
CGCCCTGAGCAAAGACCCCAACGAGAAGCGCGATCACATGGTCCTGCTGGAGTTCGTGACCGCCGCCGGG
ATCACTCTCGGCATGGACGAGCTGTACAAGTCCGGTACAGCTCTCGACGGAGAAAGCTCAGGCTCTGGCT
CAGAGTCTGACTCCATGGCCAATTTACTGACCGTACACCAAAATTTGCCTGCATTACCGGTCGATGCAAC
GAGTGATGAGGTTCGCAAGAACCTGATGGACATGTTCAGGGATCGCCAGGCGTTTTCTGAGCATACCTGG
AAAATGCTTCTGTCCGTTTGCCGGTCGTGGGCGGCATGGTGCAAGTTGAATAACCGGAAATGGTTTCCCG
CAGAACCTGAAGATGTTCGCGATTATCTTCTATATCTTCAGGCGCGCGGTCTGGCAGTAAAAACTATCCA
GCAACATTTGGGCCAGCTAAACATGCTTCATCGTCGGTCCGGGCTGCCACGACCAAGTGACAGCAATGCT
GTTTCACTGGTTATGCGGCGGATCCGAAAAGAAAACGTTGATGCCGGTGAACGTGCAAAACAGGCTCTAG
CGTTCGAACGCACTGATTTCGACCAGGTTCGTTCACTCATGGAAAATAGCGATCGCTGCCAGGATATACG
TAATCTGGCATTTCTGGGGATTGCTTATAACACCCTGTTACGTATAGCCGAAATTGCCAGGATCAGGGTT
AAAGATATCTCACGTACTGACGGTGGGAGAATGTTAATCCATATTGGCAGAACGAAAACGCTGGTTAGCA
CCGCAGGTGTAGAGAAGGCACTTAGCCTGGGGGTAACTAAACTGGTCGAGCGATGGATTTCCGTCTCTGG
TGTAGCTGATGATCCGAATAACTACCTGTTTTGCCGGGTCAGAAAAAATGGTGTTGCCGCGCCATCTGCC
ACCAGCCAGCTATCAACTCGCGCCCTGGAAGGGATTTTTGAAGCAACTCATCGATTGATTTACGGCGCTA
AGGATGACTCTGGTCAGAGATACCTGGCCTGGTCTGGACACAGTGCCCGTGTCGGAGCCGCGCGAGATAT
GGCCCGCGCTGGAGTTTCAATACCGGAGATCATGCAAGCTGGTGGCTGGACCAATGTAAATATTGTCATG
AACTATATCCGTAACCTGGATAGTGAAACAGGGGCAATGGTGCGCCTGCTGGAAGATGGCGATCTCGAGC
CATCTGCTGGAGACATGAGAGCTGCCAACCTTTGGCCAAGCCCGCTCATGATCAAACGCTCTAAGAAGAA
CAGCCTGGCCTTGTCCCTGACGGCCGACCAGATGGTCAGTGCCTTGTTGGATGCTGAGCCCCCCATACTC
TATTCCGAGTATGATCCTACCAGACCCTTCAGTGAAGCTTCGATGATGGGCTTACTGACCAACCTGGCAG
ACAGGGAGCTGGTTCACATGATCAACTGGGCGAAGAGGGTGCCAGGCTTTGTGGATTTGACCCTCCATGA
TCAGGTCCACCTTCTAGAATGTGCCTGGCTAGAGATCCTGATGATTGGTCTCGTCTGGCGCTCCATGGAG
CACCCAGTGAAGCTACTGTTTGCTCCTAACTTGCTCTTGGACAGGAACCAGGGAAAATGTGTAGAGGGCA
TGGTGGAGATCTTCGACATGCTGCTGGCTACATCATCTCGGTTCCGCATGATGAATCTGCAGGGAGAGGA
GTTTGTGTGCCTCAAATCTATTATTTTGCTTAATTCTGGAGTGTACACATTTCTGTCCAGCACCCTGAAG
TCTCTGGAAGAGAAGGACCATATCCACCGAGTCCTGGACAAGATCACAGACACTTTGATCCACCTGATGG
CCAAGGCAGGCCTGACCCTGCAGCAGCAGCACCAGCGGCTGGCCCAGCTCCTCCTCATCCTCTCCCACAT
CAGGCACATGAGTAACAAAGGCATGGAGCATCTGTACAGCATGAAGTGCAAGAACGTGGTGCCCCTCTAT
GACCTGCTGCTGGAGGCGGCGGACGCCCACCGCCTACATGCGCCCACTAGCCGTGGAGGGGCATCCGTGG
AGGAGACGGACCAAAGCCACTTGGCCACTGCGGGCTCTACTTCATCGCATTCCTTGCAAAAGTATTACAT
CACGGGGGAGGCAGAGGGTTTCCCTGCCACAGCTTGAACAACTTTG
