>Addgene plasmid #43961 | pENTR eGFPCreERT2 L1-R5 | addgene partial sequence | sequence record 70346 | M13_pUC-Fwd
ATGATTTTATTTTGACTGATAGTGACCTGTTCGTTGCAACAAATTGATGAGCAATGCTTTTTTATAATGC
CAACTTTGTACAAAAAAGCAGGCTTAACCATGGTGAGCAAGGGCGAGGAGCTGTTCACCGGGGTGGTGCC
CATCCTGGTCGAGCTGGACGGCGACGTAAACGGCCACAAGTTCAGCGTGTCCGGCGAGGGCGAGGGCGAT
GCCACCTACGGCAAGCTGACCCTGAAGTTCATCTGCACCACCGGCAAGCTGCCCGTGCCCTGGCCCACCC
TCGTGACCACCCTGACCTACGGCGTGCAGTGCTTCAGCCGCTACCCCGACCACATGAAGCAGCACGACTT
CTTCAAGTCCGCCATGCCCGAAGGCTACGTCCAGGAGCGCACCATCTTCTTCAAGGACGACGGCAACTAC
AAGACCCGCGCCGAGGTGAAGTTCGAGGGCGACACCCTGGTGAACCGCATCGAGCTGAAGGGCATCGACT
TCAAGGAGGACGGCAACATCCTGGGGCACAAGCTGGAGTACAACTACAACAGCCACAACGTCTATATCAT
GGCCGACAAGCAGAAGAACGGCATCAAGGTGAACTTCAAGATCCGCCACAACATCGAGGACGGCAGCGTG
CAGCTCGCCGACCACTACCAGCAGAACACCCCCATCGGCGACGGCCCCGTGCTGCTGCCCGACAACCACT
ACCTGAGCACCCAGTCCGCCCTGAGCAAAGACCCCAACGAGAAGCGCGATCACATGGTCCTGCTGGAGTT
CGTGACCGCCGCCGGGATCACTCTCGGCATGGACGAGCTGTACAAGTCCGGTACAGCTCTCGACG
