>Addgene plasmid #43961 | pENTR eGFPCreERT2 L1-R5 | addgene partial sequence | sequence record 70347 | Cre-F 5'-tttacggcgctaaggatgac-3'
CCGTGTCGGAGCCGCGCGAGATATGGCCCGCGCTGGAGTTTCAATACCGGAGATCATGCAAGCTGGTGGC
TGGACCAATGTAAATATTGTCATGAACTATATCCGTAACCTGGATAGTGAAACAGGGGCAATGGTGCGCC
TGCTGGAAGATGGCGATCTCGAGCCATCTGCTGGAGACATGAGAGCTGCCAACCTTTGGCCAAGCCCGCT
CATGATCAAACGCTCTAAGAAGAACAGCCTGGCCTTGTCCCTGACGGCCGACCAGATGGTCAGTGCCTTG
TTGGATGCTGAGCCCCCCATACTCTATTCCGAGTATGATCCTACCAGACCCTTCAGTGAAGCTTCGATGA
TGGGCTTACTGACCAACCTGGCAGACAGGGAGCTGGTTCACATGATCAACTGGGCGAAGAGGGTGCCAGG
CTTTGTGGATTTGACCCTCCATGATCAGGTCCACCTTCTAGAATGTGCCTGGCTAGAGATCCTGATGATT
GGTCTCGTCTGGCGCTCCATGGAGCACCCAGTGAAGCTACTGTTTGCTCCTAACTTGCTCTTGGACAGGA
ACCAGGGAAAATGTGTAGAGGGCATGGTGGAGATCTTCGACATGCTGCTGGCTACATCATCTCGGTTCCG
CATGATGAATCTGCAGGGAGAGGAGTTTGTGTGCCTCAAATCTATTATTTTGCTTAATTCTGGAGTGTAC
ACATTTCTGTCCAGCACCCTGAAGTCTCTGGAAGAGAAGGACCATATCCACCGAGTCCTGGACAAGATCA
CAGACACTTTGATCCACCTGATGGCCAAGGCAGGCCTGACCCTGCAGCAGCAGCACCAGCGGCTGGCCCA
GCTCCTCCTCATCCTCTCCCACATCAGGCACATGAGTAACAAAGGCATGGAGCATCTGTACAGCATGAAG
TGCA
