>Addgene plasmid #43961 | pENTR eGFPCreERT2 L1-R5 | addgene partial sequence | sequence record 70348 | EGFP-C 5'-CATGGTCCTGCTGGAGTTCGTG-3'
GTCCGGTACAGCTCTCGACGGAGAAAGCTCAGGCTCTGGCTCAGAGTCTGACTCCATGGCCAATTTACTG
ACCGTACACCAAAATTTGCCTGCATTACCGGTCGATGCAACGAGTGATGAGGTTCGCAAGAACCTGATGG
ACATGTTCAGGGATCGCCAGGCGTTTTCTGAGCATACCTGGAAAATGCTTCTGTCCGTTTGCCGGTCGTG
GGCGGCATGGTGCAAGTTGAATAACCGGAAATGGTTTCCCGCAGAACCTGAAGATGTTCGCGATTATCTT
CTATATCTTCAGGCGCGCGGTCTGGCAGTAAAAACTATCCAGCAACATTTGGGCCAGCTAAACATGCTTC
ATCGTCGGTCCGGGCTGCCACGACCAAGTGACAGCAATGCTGTTTCACTGGTTATGCGGCGGATCCGAAA
AGAAAACGTTGATGCCGGTGAACGTGCAAAACAGGCTCTAGCGTTCGAACGCACTGATTTCGACCAGGTT
CGTTCACTCATGGAAAATAGCGATCGCTGCCAGGATATACGTAATCTGGCATTTCTGGGGATTGCTTATA
ACACCCTGTTACGTATAGCCGAAATTGCCAGGATCAGGGTTAAAGATATCTCACGTACTGACGGTGGGAG
AATGTTAATCCATATTGGCAGAACGAAAACGCTGGTTAGCACCGCAGGTGTAGAGAAGGCACTTAGCCTG
GGGGTAACTAAACTGGTCGAGCGATGGATTTCCGTCTCTGGTGTAGCTGATGATCCGAATAACTACCTGT
TTTGCCGGGTCAGAAAAAATGGTGTTGCCGCGCCATCTGCCACCAGCCAGCTATCAACTCGCGCCCTGGA
AGGGATTTTTGAAGCAACTCATCGATTGATTTACGGCGCTAAGGATGACTCTGGT
